Addgene plasmid #133895: pAWH-largeT
Purpose: Positive control when used in combination with pBWH-p53. Negative control when used in combination with pBWH-Lam. Expression of Gal4AD-largeT hybrid protein. Homology regions for recombination with pB
Depositing lab: Sebastian Maurer. Depositing organization: Centre for Genomic Regulation (CRG). Publication: rec-YnH enables simultaneous many-by-many detection of direct protein-protein and protein-RNA interactions. Yang JS, Garriga-Canut M, Link N, Carolis C, Broadbent K, Beltran-Sastre V, Serrano L, Maurer SP. Nat Commun. 2018 Sep 14;9(1):3747. doi: 10.1038/s41467-018-06128-x. PubMed 30217970.
Backbone
  Vector backbone: pAWH
  Backbone size w/o insert (bp): 8214
  Total vector size (bp): 10232
  Vector type: Yeast Expression
  Selectable markers: LEU2
Growth in bacteria
  Bacterial resistance: Ampicillin, 100 μg/mL
  Growth temperature: 37°C
  Growth strain: DH5alpha
  Copy number: High Copy
Gene/Insert
  Gene/Insert name: LargeT (alt name: SV40 t-antigen)
  Species: simian virus
  Promoter: T7
  Cloning method: Gateway Cloning
  Sequencing primers: 5′ TAATACGACTCACTATAGGG; 3′ TTATCCCTAGTTTAAACACCCATAATACCCATAATAGC
Terms and licenses: Academic/Nonprofit Terms; Industry Terms: Not Available to Industry
How to cite: pAWH-largeT was a gift from Sebastian Maurer (Addgene plasmid # 133895 ; http://n2t.net/addgene:133895 ; RRID:Addgene_133895)
