[The description below was written by a language model from this plasmid's Addgene catalogue record and pLannotate feature annotations shown in this document.]
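Description:
pAWH-largeT is a yeast expression plasmid of about 10.2 kb, built on the pAWH backbone and serving as a prey-type (activation-domain) control vector for the rec-YnH yeast hybrid interaction screening system. It is a shuttle vector: a high-copy ColE1/pUC-type origin and an ampicillin resistance gene support propagation in E. coli, while the 2μ origin and the LEU2 auxotrophic marker with its own promoter allow episomal maintenance and leucine-prototrophy selection in Saccharomyces cerevisiae.

The expression cassette is driven by the yeast ADH1 promoter and closed by the ADH1 terminator. It encodes an SV40 nuclear localization signal followed by the GAL4 activation domain, an HA epitope tag and then a fragment of the SV40 large T antigen. This fragment was introduced by Gateway cloning and sits between attB1 and attB2 sites, with an SV40 polyadenylation signal retained just downstream of the coding sequence. A T7 promoter lies between the activation domain and the HA tag. The catalogue lists it as the insert promoter, and it is also a sequencing primer site, but expression of the hybrid protein in yeast would depend on the ADH1 promoter. The annotation also finds two loxP sites and remnants of lac regulatory elements in the backbone, whose role the record does not explain. According to the catalogue, the plasmid carries homology regions for recombination with a partner pB-series vector, although these are not annotated as distinct features.

The resulting Gal4AD–large T hybrid serves as a positive control when paired with pBWH-p53, reflecting the well-known large T–p53 interaction. Paired with pBWH-Lam, it serves as a negative control.
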