Features (pLannotate 1.2.2; 27 found; start..end, strand, type, name):
     68..406     +  CDS            YO085_YEAST: Protein predicted: Swiss-Prot protein existence level 4. From Saccharomyces cerevisiae (strain ATCC 204508 / S288c) (Baker's yeast).
    771..1475    +  promoter       ADH1 promoter: S. cerevisiae ADH1; promoter for alcohol dehydrogenase 1
   1521..1540    +  CDS            SV40 NLS (fragment): nuclear localization signal of SV40 (simian virus 40) large T antigen
   1557..1898    +  CDS            GAL4 activation domain: activation domain of the GAL4 transcriptional activator; Saccharomyces cerevisiae GAL4 (truncated)
   1904..1922    +  promoter       T7 promoter: promoter for bacteriophage T7 RNA polymerase
   1941..1967    +  CDS            HA: HA (human influenza hemagglutinin) epitope tag
   2025..2049    +  protein_bind   attB1: mutant version of attB; recombination site for the Gateway® BP reaction BP Clonase™
   2052..3920    +  CDS            large T antigen (fragment): large T antigen from SV40 (simian virus 40)
   3943..4064    +  polyA_signal   SV40 poly(A) signal: SV40 polyadenylation signal
   4071..4095    -  protein_bind   attB2: mutant version of attB; recombination site for the Gateway® BP reaction BP Clonase™
   4405..4539    +  CDS            ADH1 (fragment): ADH1_YEAST - Also known as ADC1. Experimental evidence at protein level: Swiss-Prot protein existence level 1. This isozyme preferentially catalyzes the conversion of primary unbranched alcohols to their corresponding aldehydes. Also shows activity toward secondary alcohols. From Saccharomyces cerevisiae (strain ATCC 204508 / S288c) (Baker's yeast).
   4543..4730    +  terminator     ADH1 terminator: S. cerevisiae ADH1; transcription terminator for the S. cerevisiae alcohol dehydrogenase 1 (ADH1) gene
   4847..5941    -  CDS            LEU2: 3-isopropylmalate dehydrogenase, required for leucine biosynthesis; S. cerevisiae LEU2; yeast auxotrophic marker
   5942..6347    -  promoter       LEU2 promoter: S. cerevisiae LEU2
   6413..6429    -  protein_bind   lac operator: The lac repressor binds to the lac operator to inhibit transcription in E. coli. This inhibition can be relieved by adding lactose or isopropyl-β-D-thiogalactopyranoside (IPTG). lac repressor encoded by lacI
   6437..6467    -  promoter       lac promoter: promoter for the E. coli lac operon
   6482..6503    -  protein_bind   CAP binding site: CAP binding activates transcription in the presence of cAMP. E. coli catabolite activator protein
   6516..6557    -  CDS            lacI (fragment): lac repressor; lacI; The lac repressor binds to the lac operator to inhibit transcription in E. coli. This inhibition can be relieved by adding lactose or isopropyl-β-D-thiogalactopyranoside (IPTG).
   6558..6591    -  protein_bind   loxP: Cre-mediated recombination occurs in the 8-bp core sequence (GCATACAT). Cre recombinase
   6669..6702    -  protein_bind   loxP: Cre-mediated recombination occurs in the 8-bp core sequence (GCATACAT). Cre recombinase
   7060..7648    -  rep_origin     ori: high-copy-number ColE1/pMB1/pBR322/pUC origin of replication
   7819..8679    -  CDS            AmpR: β-lactamase; bla; confers resistance to ampicillin, carbenicillin, and related antibiotics
   8680..8784    -  promoter       AmpR promoter: bla
   8879..8914    +  CDS            rop (fragment): Rop protein, which maintains plasmids at low copy number; rop
   9016..9065    +  misc_feature   bom (fragment): basis of mobility region from pBR322
   9066..10230   +  rep_origin     2μ ori: yeast 2μ plasmid origin of replication
  10231..18      -  misc_feature   MCS (fragment) (across the origin): pUC18/19 multiple cloning site
>Addgene plasmid #133895 | pAWH-largeT | addgene full sequence | sequence record 266967 | Addgene NGS Result
TGCATGCCTGCAGGTCGAGATCCGGGATCGAAGAAATGATGGTAAATGAAATAGGAAATCAAGGAGCATG
AAGGCAAAAGACAAATATAAGGGTCGAACGAAAAATAAAGTGAAAAGTGTTGATATGATGTATTTGGCTT
TGCGGCGCCGAAAAAACGAGTTTACGCAATTGCACAATCATGCTGACTCTGTGGCGGACCCGCGCTCTTG
CCGGCCCGGCGATAACGCTGGGCGTGAGGCTGTGCCCGGCGGAGTTTTTTGCGCCTGCATTTTCCAAGGT
TTACCCTGCGCTAAGGGGCGAGATTGGAGAAGCAATAAGAATGCCGGTTGGGGTTGCGATGATGACGACC
ACGACAACTGGTGTCATTATTTAAGTTGCCGAAAGAACCTGAGTGCATTTGCAACATGAGTATACTAGAA
GAATGAGCCAAGACTTGCGAGACGCGAGTTTGCCGGTGGTGCGAACAATAGAGCGACCATGACCTTGAAG
GTGAGACGCGCATAACCGCTAGAGTACTTTGAAGAGGAAACAGCAATAGGGTTGCTACCAGTATAAATAG
ACAGGTACATACAACACTGGAAATGGTTGTCTGTTTGAGTACGCTTTCAATTCATTTGGGTGTGCACTTT
ATTATGTTACAATATGGAAGGGAACTTTACACTTCTCCTATGCACATATATTAATTAAAGTCCAATGCTA
GTAGAGAAGGGGGGTAACACCCCTCCGCGCTCTTTTCCGATTTTTTTCTAAACCGTGGAATATTTCGGAT
ATCCTTTTGTTGTTTCCGGGTGTACAATATGGACTTCCTCTTTTCTGGCAACCAAACCCATACATCGGGA
TTCCTATAATACCTTCGTTGGTCTCCCTAACATGTAGGTGGCGGAGGGGAGATATACAATAGAACAGATA
CCAGACAAGACATAATGGGCTAAACAAGACTACACCAATTACACTGCCTCATTGATGGTGGTACATAACG
AACTAATACTGTAGCCCTAGACTTGATAGCCATCATCATATCGAAGTTTCACTACCCTTTTTCCATTTGC
CATCTATTGAAGTAATAATAGGCGCATGCAACTTCTTTTCTTTTTTTTTCTTTTCTCTCTCCCCCGTTGT
TGTCTCACCATATCCGCAATGACAAAAAAATGATGGAAGACACTAAAGGAAAAAATTAACGACAAAGACA
GCACCAACAGATGTCGTTGTTCCAGAGCTGATGAGGGGTATCTCGAAGCACACGAAACTTTTTCCTTCCT
TCATTCACGCACACTACTCTCTAATGAGCAACGGTATACGGCCTTCCTTCCAGTTACTTGAATTTGAAAT
AAAAAAAAGTTTGCTGTCTTGCTATCAAGTATAAATAGACCTGCAATTATTAATCTTTTGTTTCCTCGTC
ATTGTTCTCGTTCCCTTTCTTCCTTGTTTCTTTTTCTGCACAATATTTCAAGCTATACCAAGCATACAAT
CAACTCCAAGCTTTGCAAAGATGGATAAAGCGGAATTAATTCCCGAGCCTCCAAAAAAGAAGAGAAAGGT
CGAATTGGGTACCGCCGCCAATTTTAATCAAAGTGGGAATATTGCTGATAGCTCATTGTCCTTCACTTTC
ACTAACAGTAGCAACGGTCCGAACCTCATAACAACTCAAACAAATTCTCAAGCGCTTTCACAACCAATTG
CCTCCTCTAACGTTCATGATAACTTCATGAATAATGAAATCACGGCTAGTAAAATTGATGATGGTAATAA
TTCAAAACCACTGTCACCTGGTTGGACGGACCAAACTGCGTATAACGCGTTTGGAATCACTACAGGGATG
TTTAATACCACTACAATGGATGATGTATATAACTATCTATTCGATGATGAAGATACCCCACCAAACCCAA
AAAAAGAGATCTTTAATACGACTCACTATAGGGCGAGCGCCGCCATGGAGTACCCATACGACGTACCAGA
TTACGCTCATATGGCCATGGAGGCCAGTGAATTCCACCCGGGTGGGCATCGATACGGGATCTCCACAAGT
TTGTACAAAAAAGCAGGCTTAGGAACTGATGAATGGGAGCAGTGGTGGAATGCCTTTAATGAGGAAAACC
TGTTTTGCTCAGAAGAAATGCCATCTAGTGATGATGAGGCTACTGCTGACTCTCAACATTCTACTCCTCC
AAAAAAGAAGAGAAAGGTAGAAGACCCCAAGGACTTTCCTTCAGAATTGCTAAGTTTTTTGAGTCATGCT
GTGTTTAGTAATAGAACTCTTGCTTGCTTTGCTATTTACACCACAAAGGAAAAAGCTGCACTGCTATACA
AGAAAATTATGGAAAAATATTCTGTAACCTTTATAAGTAGGCATAACAGTTATAATCATAACATACTGTT
TTTTCTTACTCCACACAGGCATAGAGTGTCTGCTATTAATAACTATGCTCAAAAATTGTGTACCTTTAGC
TTTTTAATTTGTAAAGGGGTTAATAAGGAATATTTGATGTATAGTGCCTTGACTAGAGATCCATTTTCTG
TTATTGAGGAAAGTTTGCCAGGTGGGTTAAAGGAGCATGATTTTAATCCAGAAGAAGCAGAGGAAACTAA
ACAAGTGTCCTGGAAGCTTGTAACAGAGTATGCAATGGAAACAAAATGTGATGATGTGTTGTTATTGCTT
GGGATGTACTTGGAATTTCAGTACAGTTTTGAAATGTGTTTAAAATGTATTAAAAAAGAACAGCCCAGCC
ACTATAAGTACCATGAAAAGCATTATGCAAATGCTGCTATATTTGCTGACAGCAAAAACCAAAAAACCAT
ATGCCAACAGGCTGTTGATACTGTTTTAGCTAAAAAGCGGGTTGATAGCCTACAATTAACTAGAGAACAA
ATGTTAACAAACAGATTTAATGATCTTTTGGATAGGATGGATATAATGTTTGGTTCTACAGGCTCTGCTG
ACATAGAAGAATGGATGGCTGGAGTTGCTTGGCTACACTGTTTGTTGCCCAAAATGGATTCAGTGGTGTA
TGACTTTTTAAAATGCATGGTGTACAACATTCCTAAAAAAAGATACTGGCTGTTTAAAGGACCAATTGAT
AGTGGTAAAACTACATTAGCAGCTGCTTTGCTTGAATTATGTGGGGGGAAAGCTTTAAATGTTAATTTGC
CCTTGGACAGGCTGAACTTTGAGCTAGGAGTAGCTATTGACCAGTTTTTAGTAGTTTTTGAGGATGTAAA
GGGCACTGGAGGGGAGTCCAGAGATTTGCCTTCAGGTCAGGGAATTAATAACCTGGACAATTTAAGGGAT
TATTTGGATGGCAGTGTTAAGGTAAACTTAGAAAAGAAACACCTAAATAAAAGAACTCAAATATTTCCCC
CTGGAATAGTCACCATGAATGAGTACAGTGTGCCTAAAACACTGCAGGCCAGATTTGTAAAACAAATAGA
TTTTAGGCCCAAAGATTATTTAAAGCATTGCCTGGAACGCAGTGAGTTTTTGTTAGAAAAGAGAATAATT
CAAAGTGGCATTGCTTTGCTTCTTATGTTAATTTGGTACAGACCTGTGGCTGAGTTTGCTCAAAGTATTC
AGAGCAGAATTGTGGAGTGGAAAGAGAGATTGGACAAAGAGTTTAGTTTGTCAGTGTATCAAAAAATGAA
GTTTAATGTGGCTATGGGAATTGGAGTTTTAGATTGGCTAAGAAACAGTGATGATGATGATGAAGACAGC
CAGGAAAATGCTGATAAAAATGAAGATGGTGGGGAGAAGAACATGGAAGACTCAGGGCATGAAACAGGCA
TTGATTCACAGTCCCAAGGCTCATTTCAGGCCCCTCAGTCCTCACAGTCTGTTCATGATCATAATCAGCC
ATACCACATTTGTAGAGGTTTTACTTGCTTTAAAAAACCTCCCACACCTCCCCCTGAACCTGAAACATAA
AATGAATGCAATTGTTGTTGTTAACTTGTTTATTGCAGCTTATAATGGTTACAAATAAAGCAATAGCATC
ACAAATTTCACAAATAAAGCATTTTTTTCACTGCATTCTAGTTGTGGTTTGTCCAAACTCATCAATGTAT
CTTATCATGAACCCAGCTTTCTTGTACAAAGTGGTAAGTAACTAAGATCCATCGAGCTCGAGCTGCAGAT
GAATCGTAGATACTGAAAAACCCCGCAAGTTCACTTCAACTGTGCATCGTGCACCATCTCAATTTCTTTC
ATTTATACATCGTTTTGCCTTCTTTTATGTAACTATACTCCTCTAAGTTTCAATCTTGGCCATGTAACCT
CTGATAACAGGGTAATTGGCAAACAGCTATTATGGGTATTATGGGTGTTTAAACTAGGGATAACAGGGTA
ATACATTCAAGCGCATTAGTAATGAGTGAATATAACTATAACGGTCCTAACGAGGGCTTATTCAGAAGCT
TTGGACTTCTTCGCCAGAGGTTTGGTCAAGTCTCCAATCAAGGTTGTCGGCTTGTCTACCTTGCCAGAAA
TTTACGAAAAGATGGAAAAGGGTCAAATCGTTGGTAGATACGTTGTTGACACTTCTAAATAAGCGAATTT
CTTATGATTTATGATTTTTATTATTAAATAAGTTATAAAAAAAATAAGTGTATACAAATTTTAAAGTGAC
TCTTAGGTTTTAAAACGAAAATTCTTATTCTTGAGTAACTCTTTCCTGTAGGTCAGGTTGCTTTCTCAGG
TATAGCATGAGGTCGCTCTTATTGACCACACCTCTACCGGCCGGTCGAAATTCCCCTACCCTATGAACAT
ATTCCATTTTGTAATTTCGTGTCGTTTCTATTATGAATTTCATTTATAAAGTTTATGTACAAATATCATA
AAAAAAGAGAATCTTTTTAAGCAAGGATTTTCTTAACTTCTTCGGCGACAGCATCACCGACTTCGGTGGT
ACTGTTGGAACCACCTAAATCACCAGTTCTGATACCTGCATCCAAAACCTTTTTAACTGCATCTTCAATG
GCCTTACCTTCTTCAGGCAAGTTCAATGACAATTTCAACATCATTGCAGCAGACAAGATAGTGGCGATAG
GGTTGACCTTATTCTTTGGCAAATCTGGAGCAGAACCGTGGCATGGTTCGTACAAACCAAATGCGGTGTT
CTTGTCTGGCAAAGAGGCCAAGGACGCAGATGGCAACAAACCCAAGGAACCTGGGATAACGGAGGCTTCA
TCGGAGATGATATCACCAAACATGTTGCTGGTGATTATAATACCATTTAGGTGGGTTGGGTTCTTAACTA
GGATCATGGCGGCAGAATCAATCAATTGATGTTGAACCTTCAATGTAGGAAATTCGTTCTTGATGGTTTC
CTCCACAGTTTTTCTCCATAATCTTGAAGAGGCCAAAACATTAGCTTTATCCAAGGACCAAATAGGCAAT
GGTGGCTCATGTTGTAGGGCCATGAAAGCGGCCATTCTTGTGATTCTTTGCACTTCTGGAACGGTGTATT
GTTCACTATCCCAAGCGACACCATCACCATCGTCTTCCTTTCTCTTACCAAAGTAAATACCTCCCACTAA
TTCTCTGACAACAACGAAGTCAGTACCTTTAGCAAATTGTGGCTTGATTGGAGATAAGTCTAAAAGAGAG
TCGGATGCAAAGTTACATGGTCTTAAGTTGGCGTACAATTGAAGTTCTTTACGGATTTTTAGTAAACCTT
GTTCAGGTCTAACACTACCTGTACCCCATTTAGGACCACCCACAGCACCTAACAAAACGGCATCAGCCTT
CTTGGAGGCTTCCAGCGCCTCATCTGGAAGTGGGACACCTGTAGCTTCGATAGCAGCACCACCAATTAAA
TGATTTTCGAAATCGAACTTGACATTGGAACGAACATCAGAAATAGCTTTAAGAACCTTAATGGCTTCGG
CTGTGATTTCTTGACCAACGTGGTCACCTGGCAAAACGACGATCTTCTTAGGGGCAGACATTAGAATGGT
ATATCCTTGAAATATATATATATATTGCTGAAATGTAAAAGGTAAGAAAAGTTAGAAAGTAAGACGATTG
CTAACCACCTATTGGAAAAAACAATAGGTCCTTAAATAATATTGTCAACTTCAAGTATTGTGATGCAAGC
ATTTAGTCATGAACGCTTCTCTATTCTATATGAAAAGCCGGTTCCGGCGCTCTCACCTTTCCTTTTTCTC
CCAATTTTTCAGTTGAAAAAGGTATATGCGTCAGGCGACCTCTGAAATTAACAAAAAATTTCCAGTCATC
GAATTTGATTCTGTGCGATAGCGCCCCTGTGTGTTCTCGTTATGTTGAGGAAAAAAATAATGGTTGCTAA
GAGATTCGAACTCTTGCATCTTACGATACCTGAGTATTCCCACAGTTGGGGGATCTCGACTCTAGCTAGA
GGATCAATTCGTAATCATGTCATAGCTGTTTCCTGTGTGAAATTGTTATCCGCTCACAATTCCACACAAC
ATACGAGCCGGAAGCATAAAGTGTAAAGCCTGGGGTGCCTAATGAGTGAGCTAACTCACATTAATTGCGT
TGCGCTCACTGCCCGCTTTCCAGTCGGGAAACCTGTCGTGCCAGCTGATAACTTCGTATAATGTATGCTA
TACGAAGTTATTAGGTCTGAAGAGGAGTTTACGTCCAGCCAAGCTAGCTTGGCTGCAGGTCGAGCGGCCG
CGATCCGGAACCCTTAATATAACTTCGTATAATGTATGCTATACGAAGTTATCAGCTGCATTAATGAATC
GGCCAACGCGATAACAGGGTAATACATTCAAGCGCATTAGTAATGAGTGAATATAACTATAACGGTCCTA
AGGTAGCGAAAGGAATCACCAGTTACATATATGGTGATAGTAACTATAACGGTCCTAACGGGGAGAGGCG
GTTTGCGTATTGGGCGCTCTTCCGCTTCCTCGCTCACTGACTCGCTGCGCTCGGTCGTTCGGCTGCGGCG
AGCGGTATCAGCTCACTCAAAGGCGGTAATACGGTTATCCACAGAATCAGGGGATAACGCAGGAAAGAAC
ATGTGAGCAAAAGGCCAGCAAAAGGCCAGGAACCGTAAAAAGGCCGCGTTGCTGGCGTTTTTCCATAGGC
TCCGCCCCCCTGACGAGCATCACAAAAATCGACGCTCAAGTCAGAGGTGGCGAAACCCGACAGGACTATA
AAGATACCAGGCGTTTCCCCCTGGAAGCTCCCTCGTGCGCTCTCCTGTTCCGACCCTGCCGCTTACCGGA
TACCTGTCCGCCTTTCTCCCTTCGGGAAGCGTGGCGCTTTCTCATAGCTCACGCTGTAGGTATCTCAGTT
CGGTGTAGGTCGTTCGCTCCAAGCTGGGCTGTGTGCACGAACCCCCCGTTCAGCCCGACCGCTGCGCCTT
ATCCGGTAACTATCGTCTTGAGTCCAACCCGGTAAGACACGACTTATCGCCACTGGCAGCAGCCACTGGT
AACAGGATTAGCAGAGCGAGGTATGTAGGCGGTGCTACAGAGTTCTTGAAGTGGTGGCCTAACTACGGCT
ACACTAGAAGAACAGTATTTGGTATCTGCGCTCTGCTGAAGCCAGTTACCTTCGGAAAAAGAGTTGGTAG
CTCTTGATCCGGCAAACAAACCACCGCTGGTAGCGGTGGTTTTTTTGTTTGCAAGCAGCAGATTACGCGC
AGAAAAAAAGGATCTCAAGAAGATCCTTTGATCTTTTCTACGGGGTCTGACGCTCAGTGGAACGAAAACT
CACGTTAAGGGATTTTGGTCATGAGATTATCAAAAAGGATCTTCACCTAGATCCTTTTAAATTAAAAATG
AAGTTTTAAATCAATCTAAAGTATATATGAGTAAACTTGGTCTGACAGTTACCAATGCTTAATCAGTGAG
GCACCTATCTCAGCGATCTGTCTATTTCGTTCATCCATAGTTGCCTGACTCCCCGTCGTGTAGATAACTA
CGATACGGGAGGGCTTACCATCTGGCCCCAGTGCTGCAATGATACCGCGAGACCCACGCTCACCGGCTCC
AGATTTATCAGCAATAAACCAGCCAGCCGGAAGGGCCGAGCGCAGAAGTGGTCCTGCAACTTTATCCGCC
TCCATCCAGTCTATTAATTGTTGCCGGGAAGCTAGAGTAAGTAGTTCGCCAGTTAATAGTTTGCGCAACG
TTGTTGCCATTGCTACAGGCATCGTGGTGTCACGCTCGTCGTTTGGTATGGCTTCATTCAGCTCCGGTTC
CCAACGATCAAGGCGAGTTACATGATCCCCCATGTTGTGCAAAAAAGCGGTTAGCTCCTTCGGTCCTCCG
ATCGTTGTCAGAAGTAAGTTGGCCGCAGTGTTATCACTCATGGTTATGGCAGCACTGCATAATTCTCTTA
CTGTCATGCCATCCGTAAGATGCTTTTCTGTGACTGGTGAGTACTCAACCAAGTCATTCTGAGAATAGTG
TATGCGGCGACCGAGTTGCTCTTGCCCGGCGTCAATACGGGATAATACCGCGCCACATAGCAGAACTTTA
AAAGTGCTCATCATTGGAAAACGTTCTTCGGGGCGAAAACTCTCAAGGATCTTACCGCTGTTGAGATCCA
GTTCGATGTAACCCACTCGTGCACCCAACTGATCTTCAGCATCTTTTACTTTCACCAGCGTTTCTGGGTG
AGCAAAAACAGGAAGGCAAAATGCCGCAAAAAAGGGAATAAGGGCGACACGGAAATGTTGAATACTCATA
CTCTTCCTTTTTCAATATTATTGAAGCATTTATCAGGGTTATTGTCTCATGAGCGGATACATATTTGAAT
GTATTTAGAAAAATAAACAAATAGGGGTTCCGCGCACATTTCCCCGAAAAGTGCCACCTGACGTCTAAGA
AACCATTATTATCATGACATTAACCTATAAAAATAGGCGTATCACGAGGCCCTTTCGTCTCGCGCGTTTC
GGTGATGACGGTGAAAACCTCTGACACATGCAGCTCCCGGAGACGGTCACAGCTTGTCTGTAAGCGGATG
CCGGGAGCAGACAAGCCCGTCAGGGCGCGTCAGCGGGTGTTGGCGGGTGTCGGGGCTGGCTTAACTATGC
GGCATCAGAGCAGATTGTACTGAGAGTGCACCATAACGCATTTAAGCATAAACACGCACTATGCCGTTCT
TCTCATGTATATATATATACAGGCAACACGCAGATATAGGTGCGACGTGAACAGTGAGCTGTATGTGCGC
AGCTCGCGTTGCATTTTCGGAAGCGCTCGTTTTCGGAAACGCTTTGAAGTTCCTATTCCGAAGTTCCTAT
TCTCTAGCTAGAAAGTATAGGAACTTCAGAGCGCTTTTGAAAACCAAAAGCGCTCTGAAGACGCACTTTC
AAAAAACCAAAAACGCACCGGACTGTAACGAGCTACTAAAATATTGCGAATACCGCTTCCACAAACATTG
CTCAAAAGTATCTCTTTGCTATATATCTCTGTGCTATATCCCTATATAACCTACCCATCCACCTTTCGCT
CCTTGAACTTGCATCTAAACTCGACCTCTACATTTTTTATGTTTATCTCTAGTATTACTCTTTAGACAAA
AAAATTGTAGTAAGAACTATTCATAGAGTGAATCGAAAACAATACGAAAATGTAAACATTTCCTATACGT
AGTATATAGAGACAAAATAGAAGAAACCGTTCATAATTTTCTGACCAATGAAGAATCATCAACGCTATCA
CTTTCTGTTCACAAAGTATGCGCAATCCACATCGGTATAGAATATAATCGGGGATGCCTTTATCTTGAAA
AAATGCACCCGCAGCTTCGCTAGTAATCAGTAAACGCGGGAAGTGGAGTCAGGCTTTTTTTATGGAAGAG
AAAATAGACACCAAAGTAGCCTTCTTCTAACCTTAACGGACCTACAGTGCAAAAAGTTATCAAGAGACTG
CATTATAGAGCGCACAAAGGAGAAAAAAAGTAATCTAAGATGCTTTGTTAGAAAAATAGCGCTCTCGGGA
TGCATTTTTGTAGAACAAAAAAGAAGTATAGATTCTTTGTTGGTAAAATAGCGCTCTCGCGTTGCATTTC
TGTTCTGTAAAAATGCAGCTCAGATTCTTTGTTTGAAAAATTAGCGCTCTCGCGTTGCATTTTTGTTTTA
CAAAAATGAAGCACAGATTCTTCGTTGGTAAAATAGCGCTTTCGCGTTGCATTTCTGTTCTGTAAAAATG
CAGCTCAGATTCTTTGTTTGAAAAATTAGCGCTCTCGCGTTGCATTTTTGTTCTACAAAATGAAGCACAG
ATGCTTCGTTGCT
